>Addgene plasmid #91363 | pHH0103_SPTA1-1/1 | addgene full sequence | sequence record 192227 | Addgene NGS Result
TAAAAATAGGCGTATCACGAGGCCCTTTCGTCTTCAAGAATTCCCGACACCATCGAATGGTGCAAAACCT
TTCGCGGTATGGCATGATAGCGCCCGGAAGAGAGTCAATTCAGGGTGGTGAATGTGAAACCAGTAACGTT
ATACGATGTCGCAGAGTATGCCGGTGTCTCTTATCAGACCGTTTCCCGCGTGGTGAACCAGGCCAGCCAC
GTTTCTGCGAAAACGCGGGAAAAAGTGGAAGCGGCGATGGCGGAGCTGAATTACATTCCCAACCGCGTGG
CACAACAACTGGCGGGCAAACAGTCGTTGCTGATTGGCGTTGCCACCTCCAGTCTGGCCCTGCACGCGCC
GTCGCAAATTGTCGCGGCGATTAAATCTCGCGCCGATCAACTGGGTGCCAGCGTGGTGGTGTCGATGGTA
GAACGAAGCGGCGTCGAAGCCTGTAAAGCGGCGGTGCACAATCTTCTCGCGCAACGCGTCAGTGGGCTGA
TCATTAACTATCCGCTGGATGACCAGGATGCCATTGCTGTGGAAGCTGCCTGCACTAATGTTCCGGCGTT
ATTTCTTGATGTCTCTGACCAGACACCCATCAACAGTATTATTTTCTCCCATGAAGACGGTACGCGACTG
GGCGTGGAGCATCTGGTCGCATTGGGTCACCAGCAAATCGCGCTGTTAGCGGGCCCATTAAGTTCTGTCT
CGGCGCGTCTGCGTCTGGCTGGCTGGCATAAATATCTCACTCGCAATCAAATTCAGCCGATAGCGGAACG
GGAAGGCGACTGGAGTGCCATGTCCGGTTTTCAACAAACCATGCAAATGCTGAATGAGGGCATCGTTCCC
ACTGCGATGCTGGTTGCCAACGATCAGATGGCGCTGGGCGCAATGCGCGCCATTACCGAGTCCGGGCTGC
GCGTTGGTGCGGATATCTCGGTAGTGGGATACGACGATACCGAAGACAGCTCATGTTATATCCCGCCGTT
AACCACCATCAAACAGGATTTTCGCCTGCTGGGGCAAACCAGCGTGGACCGCTTGCTGCAACTCTCTCAG
GGCCAGGCGGTGAAGGGCAATCAGCTGTTGCCCGTCTCACTGGTGAAAAGAAAAACCACCCTGGCGCCCA
ATACGCAAACCGCCTCTCCCCGCGCGTTGGCCGATTCATTAATGCAGCTGGCACGACAGGTTTCCCGACT
GGAAAGCGGGCAGTGAGCGCAACGCAATTAATGTAAGTTAGCTCACTCATTAGGCACAATTCTCATGTTT
GACAGCTTATCATCGACTGCACGGTGCACCAATGCTTCTGGCGTCAGGCAGCCATCGGAAGCTGTGGTAT
GGCTGTGCAGGTCGTAAATCACTGCATAATTCGTGTCGCTCAAGGCGCACTCCCGTTCTGGATAATGTTT
TTTGCGCCGACATCATAACGGTTCTGGCAAATATTCTGAAATGAGCTGTTGACAATTAATCATCGGCTCG
TATAATGTGTGGAATTGTGAGCGGATAACAATTTCACACAGGAAACAGCCAGTCCGTTTAGGTGTTTTCA
CGAGCACTTCACCAACAAGGACCATAGATTATGAAAATCGAAGAACACCATCACCATCACCATTCCAGCG
GTAAGCTTATGTCCCCTATACTAGGTTATTGGAAAATTAAGGGCCTTGTGCAACCCACTCGACTTCTTTT
GGAATATCTTGAAGAAAAATATGAAGAGCATTTGTATGAGCGCGATGAAGGTGATAAATGGCGAAACAAA
AAGTTTGAATTGGGTTTGGAGTTTCCCAATCTTCCTTATTATATTGATGGTGATGTTAAATTAACACAGT
CTATGGCCATCATACGTTATATAGCTGACAAGCACAACATGTTGGGTGGTTGTCCAAAAGAGCGTGCAGA
GATTTCAATGCTTGAAGGAGCGGTTTTGGATATTAGATACGGTGTTTCGAGAATTGCATATAGTAAAGAC
TTTGAAACTCTCAAAGTTGATTTTCTTAGCAAGCTACCTGAAATGCTGAAAATGTTCGAAGATCGTTTAT
GTCATAAAACATATTTAAATGGTGATCATGTAACCCATCCTGACTTCATGTTGTATGACGCTCTTGATGT
TGTTTTATACATGGACCCAATGTGCCTGGATGCGTTCCCAAAATTAGTTTGTTTTAAAAAACGTATTGAA
GCTATCCCACAAATTGATAAGTACTTGAAATCCAGCAAGTATATAGCATGGCCTTTGCAGGGCTGGCAAG
CCACGTTTGGTGGTGGCGACCATCCTCCAAAATCGGATCTGGAAGTTCTGTTCCAGGGGCCCCTGTCCAG
CGGTCTGGTTCCGCGTGGTTCCGGTACCGCGGCCCAGCCGGCCATGGCCCAGGGCGCGCTGCAACGTGTT
ATGGCCCTGTATGATTTTCAAGCACGTTCCCCACGTGAAGTTACCATGAAAAAAGGTGATGTCCTGACCC
TGCTGTCCTCCATTAACAAAGATTGGTGGAAAGTTGAAGCCGCAGATCATCAGGGTATTGTTCCGGCCGT
TTATGTTCGTCGTTTAGCAGCGGCCGCATA
[142 nt withheld, positions 2551-2692]
C
[98 nt withheld, positions 2694-2791]
AGTTTGTACTGGTGACGAAACTCAGTGTCTAGCTAGAGTGGC
[149 nt withheld, positions 2834-2982]
T
[41 nt withheld, positions 2984-3024]
T
[62 nt withheld, positions 3026-3087]
A
[35 nt withheld, positions 3089-3123]
CCTCCCTCAATCGGTTGAATGTCGCCCTTTTGTCTTTGGCGCTGGTAAACCATATGAA
[86 nt withheld, positions 3182-3267]
T
[54 nt withheld, positions 3269-3322]
CTAGCGCCGCCCTATACCTTGTCTGCCTCCCCGCGTTGCGTCGCGGTGCATGGAGCCGGGCCACCTCGAC
CTGAATGGAAGCCGGCGGCACCTCGCTAACGGATTCACCACTCCAAGAATTGGAGCCAATCAATTCTTGC
GGAGAACTGTGAATGCGCAAACCAACCCTTGGCAGAACATATCCATCGCGTCCGCCATCTCCAGCAGCCG
CACGCGGCGCATCTCGGGCAGCGTTGGGTCCTGGCCACGGGTGCGCATGATCGTGCTCCTGTCGTTGAGG
ACCCGGCTAGGCTGGCGGGGTTGCCTTACTGGTTAGCAGAATGAATCACCGATACGCGAGCGAACGTGAA
GCGACTGCTGCTGCAAAACGTCTGCGACCTGAGCAACAACATGAATGGTCTTCGGTTTCCGTGTTTCGTA
AAGTCTGGAAACGCGGAAGTCAGCGCCCTGCACCATTATGTTCCGGATCTGCATCGCAGGATGCTGCTGG
CTACCCTGTGGAACACCTACATCTGTATTAACGAAGCGCTGGCATTGACCCTGAGTGATTTTTCTCTGGT
CCCGCCGCATCCATACCGCCAGTTGTTTACCCTCACAACGTTCCAGTAACCGGGCATGTTCATCATCAGT
AACCCGTATCGTGAGCATCCTCTCTCGTTTCATCGGTATCATTACCCCCATGAACAGAAATCCCCCTTAC
ACGGAGGCATCAGTGACCAAACAGGAAAAAACCGCCCTTAACATGGCCCGCTTTATCAGAAGCCAGACAT
TAACGCTTCTGGAGAAACTCAACGAGCTGGACGCGGATGAACAGGCAGACATCTGTGAATCGCTTCACGA
CCACGCTGATGAGCTTTACCGCAGGATCCGCGAAATTGTAAGCGTTAATATTTTGTTAAAATTCGCGTTA
AATTTTTGTTAAATCAGCTCATTTTTTAACCAATAGGCCGAAATCGGCAAAATCCCTTATAAATCAAAAG
AATAGACCGAGATAGGGT
[37 nt withheld, positions 4321-4357]
AAAGAACGTGGACTCCAACGTCAAAGG
[49 nt withheld, positions 4385-4433]
T
[91 nt withheld, positions 4435-4525]
G
[124 nt withheld, positions 4527-4650]
CGCGGATCCTGCCTCGCGCGTTTCGGTGATGACGGTGAAAACCTCTGACACATGCAGCTCCCGGAGACGG
TCACAGCTTGTCTGTAAGCGGATGCCGGGAGCAGACAAGCCCGTCAGGGCGCGTCAGCGGGTGTTGGCGG
GTGTCGGGGCGCAGCCATGACCCAGTCACGTAGCGATAGCGGAGTGTATACTGGCTTAACTATGCGGCAT
CAGAGCAGATTGTACTGAGAGTGCACCATATGCGGTGTGAAATACCGCACAGATGCGTAAGGAGAAAATA
CCGCATCAGGCGCTCTTCCGCTTCCTCGCTCACTGACTCGCTGCGCTCGGTCGTTCGGCTGCGGCGAGCG
GTATCAGCTCACTCAAAGGCGGTAATACGGTTATCCACAGAATCAGGGGATAACGCAGGAAAGAACATGT
GAGCAAAAGGCCAGCAAAAGGCCAGGAACCGTAAAAAGGCCGCGTTGCTGGCGTTTTTCCATAGGCTCCG
CCCCCCTGACGAGCATCACAAAAATCGACGCTCAAGTCAGAGGTGGCGAAACCCGACAGGACTATAAAGA
TACCAGGGTTTCCCCCTGGAAGCTCCCTCGTGCGCTCTCCTGTTCCGACCCTGCCGCTTACCGGATACCT
GTCCGCCTTTCTCCCTTCGGGAAGCGTGGCGCTTTCTCATAGCTCACGCTGTAGGTATCTCAGTTCGGTG
TAGGTCGTTCGCTCCAAGCTGGGCTGTGTGCACGAACCCCCCGTTCAGCCCGACCGCTGCGCCTTATCCG
GTAACTATCGTCTTGAGTCCAACCCGGTAAGACACGACTTATCGCCACTGGCAGCAGCCACTGGTAACAG
GATTAGCAGAGCGAGGTATGTAGGCGGTGCTACAGAGTTCTTGAAGTGGTGGCCTAACTACGGCTACACT
AGAAGGACAGTATTTGGTATCTGCGCTCTGCTGAAGCCAGTTACCTTCGGAAAAAGAGTTGGTAGCTCTT
GATCCGGCAAACAAACCACCGCTGGTAGCGGTGGTTTTTTTGTTTGCAAGCAGCAGATTACGCGCAGAAA
AAAAGGATCTCAAGAAGATCCTTTGATCTTTTCTACGGGGTCTGACGCTCAGTGGAACGAAAACTCACGT
TAAGGGATTTTGGTCATGAGATTATCAAAAAGGATCTTCACCTAGATCCTTTTAAATTAAAAATGAAGTT
TTAAATCAATCTAAAGTATATATGAGTAAACTTGGTCTGACAGTTACCAATGCTTAATCAGTGAGGCACC
TATCTCAGCGATCTGTCTATTTCGTTCATCCATAGTTGCCTGACTCCCCGTCGTGTAGATAACTACGATA
CGGGAGGGCTTACCATCTGGCCCCAGTGCTGCAATGATACCGCGAGACCCACGCTCACCGGCTCCAGATT
TATCAGCAATAAACCAGCCAGCCGGAAGGGCCGAGCGCAGAAGTGGTCCTGCAACTTTATCCGCCTCCAT
CCAGTCTATTAATTGTTGCCGGGAAGCTAGAGTAAGTAGTTCGCCAGTTAATAGTTTGCGCAACGTTGTT
GCCATTGCTGCAGGCATCGTGGTGTCACGCTCGTCGTTTGGTATGGCTTCATTCAGCTCCGGTTCCCAAC
GATCAAGGCGAGTTACATGATCCCCCATATTGTGCAAAAAAGCGGTTAGCTCCTTCGGTCCTCCGATCGT
TGTCAGAAGTAAGTTGGCCGCAGTGTTATCACTCATGGTTATGGCAGCACTGCATAATTCTCTTACTGTC
ATGCCATCCGTAAGATGCTTTTCTGTGACTGGTGAGTACTCAACCAAGTCATTCTGAGAATAGTGTATGC
GGCGACCGAGTTGCTCTTGCCCGGCGTCAACACGGGATAATACCGCGCCACATAGCAGAACTTTAAAAGT
GCTCATCATTGGAAAACGTTCTTCGGGGCGAAAACTCTCAAGGATCTTACCGCTGTTGAGATCCAGTTCG
ATGTAACCCACTCGTGCACCCAACTGATCTTCAGCATCTTTTACTTTCACCAGCGTTTCTGGGTGAGCAA
AAACAGGAAGGCAAAATGCCGCAAAAAAGGGAATAAGGGCGACACGGAAATGTTGAATACTCATACTCTT
CCTTTTTCAATATTATTGAAGCATTTATCAGGGTTATTGTCTCATGAGCGGATACATATTTGAATGTATT
TAGAAAAATAAACAAATAGGGGTTCCGCGCACATTTCCCCGAAAAGTGCCACCTGACGTCTAAGAAACCA
TTATTATCATGACATTAACCTA
Features (pLannotate 1.2.2; 20 found; start..end, strand, type, name):
     46..123     +  promoter       lacIq promoter: lacI (mutant); In the lacIq allele, a single base change in the promoter boosts expression of the lacI gene about 10-fold.
    124..1206    +  CDS            lacI: lac repressor; lacI; The lac repressor binds to the lac operator to inhibit transcription in E. coli. This inhibition can be relieved by adding lactose or isopropyl-β-D-thiogalactopyranoside (IPTG).
   1219..1240    +  protein_bind   CAP binding site: CAP binding activates transcription in the presence of cAMP. E. coli catabolite activator protein
   1259..1276    +  promoter       tet promoter (fragment): E. coli promoter for tetracycline efflux protein gene
   1449..1477    +  promoter       tac promoter: strong E. coli promoter; hybrid between the trp and lac UV5 promoters
   1485..1501    +  protein_bind   lac operator: The lac repressor binds to the lac operator to inhibit transcription in E. coli. This inhibition can be relieved by adding lactose or isopropyl-β-D-thiogalactopyranoside (IPTG). lac repressor encoded by lacI
   1586..1603    +  CDS            6xHis: 6xHis affinity tag
   1619..2272    +  CDS            GST26_SCHJA: Experimental evidence at protein level: Swiss-Prot protein existence level 1. GST isoenzymes appear to play a central role in the parasite detoxification system. Other functions are also suspected including a role in increasing the solubility of haematin in the parasite gut. From Schistosoma japonicum (Blood fluke).
   2555..2602    +  terminator     fd terminator (sequence withheld): central terminator from bacteriophage fd (Otsuka and Kunisawa, 1982)
   2607..2819    +  CDS            M13 gene III (fragment) (sequence partly withheld): pIII; III; minor coat protein
   2834..3304    +  CDS            M13 gene III (fragment) (sequence partly withheld): pIII; III; minor coat protein
   3326..3396    +  CDS            TcR (fragment): tetracycline efflux protein; tet; confers resistance to tetracycline
   3638..4018    -  CDS            YPB1_ECOLX: Protein predicted: Swiss-Prot protein existence level 4. From Escherichia coli.
   4035..4186    +  CDS            rop (fragment): Rop protein, which maintains plasmids at low copy number; rop
   4222..4650    -  rep_origin     f1 ori (sequence partly withheld): f1 bacteriophage origin of replication; arrow indicates direction of (+) strand synthesis
   4659..4698    +  CDS            rop (fragment): Rop protein, which maintains plasmids at low copy number; rop
   4800..4940    +  misc_feature   bom: basis of mobility region from pBR322
   5126..5713    -  rep_origin     ori: high-copy-number ColE1/pMB1/pBR322/pUC origin of replication
   5887..6744    -  CDS            bla: BLAT_ECOLX - Experimental evidence at protein level: Swiss-Prot protein existence level 1. TEM-type are the most prevalent beta-lactamases in enterobacteria; they hydrolyze the beta-lactam bond in susceptible beta-lactam antibiotics, thus conferring resistance to penicillins and cephalosporins. TEM-3 and TEM-4 are capable of hydrolyzing cefotaxime and ceftazidime. TEM-5 is capable of hydrolyzing ceftazidime. TEM-6 is capable of hydrolyzing ceftazidime and aztreonam. TEM-8/CAZ-2, TEM- 16/CAZ-7 and TEM-24/CAZ-6 are markedly active against ceftazidime. IRT- 4 shows resistance to beta-lactamase in
   6745..6849    -  promoter       AmpR promoter: bla
