[The description below was written by a language model from this plasmid's Addgene catalogue record and pLannotate feature annotations shown in this document.]
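Description:
pHH0103_SPTA1-1/1 is a bacterial expression plasmid of about 6.9 kb, built on the pHH0103 backbone, for producing and purifying an SH3 domain from human SPTA1 (erythrocytic alpha-spectrin) in E. coli. It is one of a set of human SH3 domain constructs made for a family-wide study of SH3 binding specificity. The label "1/1" probably means this is the only SH3 domain in the protein, though the record does not explain the naming. The plasmid replicates from a ColE1/pMB1-type origin with an adjacent pBR322 bom region and is selected with ampicillin through the bla gene and its native promoter. The catalogue lists it as low copy. The rop coding sequence appears only as two fragments split by an f1 phage origin, which would allow single-stranded DNA production with helper phage.

Expression is driven by the tac promoter under a lac operator. The plasmid also carries lacI under the lacIq promoter, so transcription is tightly repressed until it is induced with IPTG. Downstream are a 6xHis tag and Schistosoma japonicum glutathione S-transferase. The 221 bp SPTA1 insert, cloned between SfiI and NotI sites, is not annotated separately but most likely lies in the unannotated gap between GST and the fd terminator. This would yield an N-terminally His-GST-tagged SH3 domain that can be purified on nickel or glutathione resin.

Beyond the terminator are fragments of M13 gene III, together with remnants of the tetracycline resistance gene and its promoter. These suggest the backbone derives from a phage-display phagemid, and they do not appear to form part of the expressed product.
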