Addgene plasmid #91363: pHH0103_SPTA1-1/1
Purpose: Protein expression and purification of human SH3 domain construct SPTA1-1/1
Depositing lab: Sachdev Sidhu. Depositing organization: University of Toronto. Publication: Comprehensive Analysis of the Human SH3 Domain Family Reveals a Wide Variety of Non-canonical Specificities. Teyra J, Huang H, Jain S, Guan X, Dong A, Liu Y, Tempel W, Min J, Tong Y, Kim PM, Bader GD, Sidhu SS. Structure. 2017 Oct 3;25(10):1598-1610.e3. doi: 10.1016/j.str.2017.07.017. Epub 2017 Sep 7. PubMed 28890361.
Backbone
  Vector backbone: pHH0103
  Vector type: Bacterial Expression
Growth in bacteria
  Bacterial resistance: Ampicillin, 100 μg/mL
  Growth temperature: 37°C
  Growth strain: DH5alpha
  Copy number: Low Copy
Gene/Insert
  Gene/Insert name: SPTA1-1/1
  Species: H. sapiens (human)
  Insert size (bp): 221
  Entrez Gene: SPTA1 (a.k.a. EL2, HPP, HS3, SPH3, SPTA)
  Cloning method: Restriction Enzyme; 5′ cloning site Sfi1 (unknown if destroyed); 3′ cloning site Not1 (unknown if destroyed)
Terms and licenses: Academic/Nonprofit Terms; Industry Terms: Not Available to Industry
How to cite: pHH0103_SPTA1-1/1 was a gift from Sachdev Sidhu (Addgene plasmid # 91363 ; http://n2t.net/addgene:91363 ; RRID:Addgene_91363)
