>Addgene plasmid #91363 | pHH0103_SPTA1-1/1 | depositor partial sequence | sequence record 175851 | insert sequence
GGTACCGAATTCGGATCCGCGCGCTGCAACGTGTTATGGCCCTGTATGATTTTCAAGCACGTTCCCCACG
TGAAGTTACCATGAAAAAAGGTGATGTCCTGACCCTGCTGTCCTCCATTAACAAAGATTGGTGGAAAGTT
GAAGCCGCAGATCATCAGGGTATTGTTCCGGCCGTTTATGTTCGTCGTTTAGCAGCGGCCGCTAGCTAAG
TCGACGAGCTC
